>Addgene plasmid #142401 | TFORF2284 | addgene full sequence | sequence record 400959 | Addgene NGS Result
TTAATGTAGTCTTATGCAATACTCTTGTAGTCTTGCAACATGGTAACGATGAGTTAGCAACATGCCTTAC
AAGGAGAGAAAAAGCACCGTGCATGCCGATTGGTGGAAGTAAGGTGGTACGATCGTGCCTTATTAGGAAG
GCAACAGACGGGTCTGACATGGATTGGACGAACCACTGAATTGCCGCATTGCAGAGATATTGTATTTAAG
TGCCTAGCTCGATACATAAACGGGTCTCTCTGGTTAGACCAGATCTGAGCCTGGGAGCTCTCTGGCTAAC
TAGGGAACCCACTGCTTAAGCCTCAATAAAGCTTGCCTTGAGTGCTTCAAGTAGTGTGTGCCCGTCTGTT
GTGTGACTCTGGTAACTAGAGATCCCTCAGACCCTTTTAGTCAGTGTGGAAAATCTCTAGCAGTGGCGCC
CGAACAGGGACTTGAAAGCGAAAGGGAAACCAGAGGAGCTCTCTCGACGCAGGACTCGGCTTGCTGAAGC
GCGCACGGCAAGAGGCGAGGGGCGGCGACTGGTGAGTACGCCAAAAATTTTGACTAGCGGAGGCTAGAAG
GAGAGAGATGGGTGCGAGAGCGTCAGTATTAAGCGGGGGAGAATTAGATCGCGATGGGAAAAAATTCGGT
TAAGGCCAGGGGGAAAGAAAAAATATAAATTAAAACATATAGTATGGGCAAGCAGGGAGCTAGAACGATT
CGCAGTTAATCCTGGCCTGTTAGAAACATCAGAAGGCTGTAGACAAATACTGGGACAGCTACAACCATCC
CTTCAGACAGGATCAGAAGAACTTAGATCATTATATAATACAGTAGCAACCCTCTATTGTGTGCATCAAA
GGATAGAGATAAAAGACACCAAGGAAGCTTTAGACAAGATAGAGGAAGAGCAAAACAAAAGTAAGACCAC
CGCACAGCAAGCGGCCGCTGATCTTCAGACCTGGAGGAGGAGATATGAGGGACAATTGGAGAAGTGAATT
ATATAAATATAAAGTAGTAAAAATTGAACCATTAGGAGTAGCACCCACCAAGGCAAAGAGAAGAGTGGTG
CAGAGAGAAAAAAGAGCAGTGGGAATAGGAGCTTTGTTCCTTGGGTTCTTGGGAGCAGCAGGAAGCACTA
TGGGCGCAGCGTCAATGACGCTGACGGTACAGGCCAGACAATTATTGTCTGGTATAGTGCAGCAGCAGAA
CAATTTGCTGAGGGCTATTGAGGCGCAACAGCATCTGTTGCAACTCACAGTCTGGGGCATCAAGCAGCTC
CAGGCAAGAATCCTGGCTGTGGAAAGATACCTAAAGGATCAACAGCTCCTGGGGATTTGGGGTTGCTCTG
GAAAACTCATTTGCACCACTGCTGTGCCTTGGAATGCTAGTTGGAGTAATAAATCTCTGGAACAGATTTG
GAATCACACGACCTGGATGGAGTGGGACAGAGAAATTAACAATTACACAAGCTTAATACACTCCTTAATT
GAAGAATCGCAAAACCAGCAAGAAAAGAATGAACAAGAATTATTGGAATTAGATAAATGGGCAAGTTTGT
GGAATTGGTTTAACATAACAAATTGGCTGTGGTATATAAAATTATTCATAATGATAGTAGGAGGCTTGGT
AGGTTTAAGAATAGTTTTTGCTGTACTTTCTATAGTGAATAGAGTTAGGCAGGGATATTCACCATTATCG
TTTCAGACCCACCTCCCAACCCCGAGGGGACCCATGCATTGCATCTCAATTAGTCAGCAACCAGGTGTGG
AAAGTCCCCAGGCTCCCCAGCAGGCAGAAGTATGCAAAGCATGCGTCTCAATTAGTCAGCAACCATAGTC
CCGCCCCTAACTCCGCCCATCCCGCCCCTAACTCCGCCCAGTTCCGCCCATTCTCCGCCCCATGGCTGAC
TAATTTTTTTTATTTATGCAGAGGCCGAGGCCGCCTCGGCCTCTGAGCTATTCCAGAAGTAGTGAGGAGG
CTTTTTTGGAGGCCTAGGCTTTTGCAAAAAGCTTTCTAGAGGTACCACCGGAGCTTACCATGACCGAGTA
CAAGCCCACGGTGCGCCTCGCCACCCGCGACGACGTCCCCAGGGCCGTACGCACCCTCGCCGCCGCGTTC
GCCGACTACCCCGCCACGCGCCACACCGTCGATCCGGACCGCCACATCGAGCGGGTCACCGAGCTGCAAG
AACTCTTCCTCACGCGCGTCGGGCTCGACATCGGCAAGGTGTGGGTCGCGGACGACGGCGCCGCCGTGGC
GGTCTGGACCACGCCGGAGAGCGTCGAAGCGGGGGCGGTGTTCGCCGAGATCGGCCCGCGCATGGCCGAG
TTGAGCGGTTCCCGGCTGGCCGCGCAGCAACAGATGGAAGGCCTCCTGGCGCCGCACCGGCCCAAGGAGC
CCGCGTGGTTCCTGGCCACCGTCGGCGTCTCGCCCGACCACCAGGGCAAGGGTCTGGGCAGCGCCGTCGT
GCTCCCCGGAGTGGAGGCGGCCGAGCGCGCCGGGGTGCCCGCCTTCCTGGAGACCTCCGCGCCCCGCAAC
CTCCCCTTCTACGAGCGGCTCGGCTTCACCGTCACCGCCGACGTCGAGGTGCCCGAAGGACCGCGCACCT
GGTGCATGACCCGCAAGCCCGGTGCCAGTTAACGAATTCTAGATCTTGAGACAAATGGCAGTATTCATCC
ACAATTTTAAAAGAAAAGGGGGGATTGGGGGGTACAGTGCAGGGGAAAGAATAGTAGACATAATAGCAAC
AGACATACAAACTAAAGAATTACAAAAACAAATTACAAAAATTCAAAATTTTCGGGTTTATTACAGGGAC
AGCAGAGATCCACTTTGGCGCCGGCTCGAGGCCTGCAGGTGCAAAGATGGATAAAGTTTTAAACAGAGAG
GAATCTTTGCAGCTAATGGACCTTCTAGGTCTTGAAAGGAGTGGGAATTGGCTCCGGTGCCCGTCAGTGG
GCAGAGCGCACATCGCCCACAGTCCCCGAGAAGTTGGGGGGAGGGGTCGGCAATTGAACCGGTGCCTAGA
GAAGGTGGCGCGGGGTAAACTGGGAAAGTGATGTCGTGTACTGGCTCCGCCTTTTTCCCGAGGGTGGGGG
AGAACCGTATATAAGTGCAGTAGTCGCCGTGAACGTTCTTTTTCGCAACGGGTTTGCCGCCAGAACACAG
GTAAGTGCCGTGTGTGGTTCCCGCGGGCCTGGCCTCTTTACGGGTTATGGCCCTTGCGTGCCTTGAATTA
CTTCCACCTGGCTGCAGTACGTGATTCTTGATCCCGAGCTTCGGGTTGGAAGTGGGTGGGAGAGTTCGAG
GCCTTGCGCTTAAGGAGCCCCTTCGCCTCGTGCTTGAGTTGAGGCCTGGCCTGGGCGCTGGGGCCGCCGC
GTGCGAATCTGGTGGCACCTTCGCGCCTGTCTCGCTGCTTTCGATAAGTCTCTAGCCATTTAAAATTTTT
GATGACCTGCTGCGACGCTTTTTTTCTGGCAAGATAGTCTTGTAAATGCGGGCCAAGATCTGCACACTGG
TATTTCGGTTTTTGGGGCCGCGGGCGGCGACGGGGCCCGTGCGTCCCAGCGCACATGTTCGGCGAGGCGG
GGCCTGCGAGCGCGGCCACCGAGAATCGGACGGGGGTAGTCTCAAGCTGGCCGGCCTGCTCTGGTGCCTG
GCCTCGCGCCGCCGTGTATCGCCCCGCCCTGGGCGGCAAGGCTGGCCCGGTCGGCACCAGTTGCGTGAGC
GGAAAGATGGCCGCTTCCCGGCCCTGCTGCAGGGAGCTCAAAATGGAGGACGCGGCGCTCGGGAGAGCGG
GCGGGTGAGTCACCCACACAAAGGAAAAGGGCCTTTCCGTCCTCAGCCGTCGCTTCATGTGACTCCACGG
AGTACCGGGCGCCGTCCAGGCACCTCGATTAGTTCTCGAGCTTTTGGAGTACGTCGTCTTTAGGTTGGGG
GGAGGGGTTTTATGCGATGGAGTTTCCCCACACTGAGTGGGTGGAGACTGAAGTTAGGCCAGCTTGGCAC
TTGATGTAATTCTCCTTGGAATTTGCCCTTTTTGAGTTTGGATCTTGGTTCATTCTCAAGCCTCAGACAG
TGGTTCAAAGTTTTTTTCTTCCATTTCAGGTGTCGTGAGGCTAGCACCGCCACCATGGGGCTGCCTCGCC
GGGCAGGGGACGCGGCGGAGCTGCGCAAGAGCCTGAAGCCGCTGCTGGAGAAGCGCCGGCGCGCGCGCAT
CAACCAGAGCCTGAGCCAGCTTAAGGGGCTCATCCTGCCGCTGCTGGGCCGGGAGAACTCCAACTGCTCG
AAGCTAGAGAAGGCAGACGTCCTGGAAATGACCGTGCGCTTCCTGCAGGAGCTGCCTGCGTCCTCATGGC
CCACGGCAGCGCCCCTGCCTTGCGACAGCTACCGCGAGGGCTACAGCGCCTGTGTGGCGCGCCTGGCCCG
CGTGCTGCCCGCCTGCCGTGTCCTGGAGCCCGCCGTGAGCGCGCGCCTGCTGGAGCACCTGTGGCGGAGA
GCGGCCAGCGCCACCCTGGACGGCGGGCGCGCTGGGGATTCCAGTGGCCCGTCTGCCCCCGCCCCAGCGC
CCGCGTCTGCCCCAGAGCCCGCATCCGCTCCGGTGCCCTCGCCGCCCTCGCCTCCCTGCGGCCCTGGCCT
CTGGCGGCCGTGGTAGTAATGAACTAGTCCGTAACTTGAAAGTATTTCGATTTCTTGGCTTTATATATCT
TGTGGAAAGGACGACGGTCTGAGTCACTCAAGTTTGCTACGCGTTAAGTCGACAATCAACCTCTGGATTA
CAAAATTTGTGAAAGATTGACTGGTATTCTTAACTATGTTGCTCCTTTTACGCTATGTGGATACGCTGCT
TTAATGCCTTTGTATCATGCTATTGCTTCCCGTATGGCTTTCATTTTCTCCTCCTTGTATAAATCCTGGT
TGCTGTCTCTTTATGAGGAGTTGTGGCCCGTTGTCAGGCAACGTGGCGTGGTGTGCACTGTGTTTGCTGA
CGCAACCCCCACTGGTTGGGGCATTGCCACCACCTGTCAGCTCCTTTCCGGGACTTTCGCTTTCCCCCTC
CCTATTGCCACGGCGGAACTCATCGCCGCCTGCCTTGCCCGCTGCTGGACAGGGGCTCGGCTGTTGGGCA
CTGACAATTCCGTGGTGTTGTCGGGGAAATCATCGTCCTTTCCTTGGCTGCTCGCCTGTGTTGCCACCTG
GATTCTGCGCGGGACGTCCTTCTGCTACGTCCCTTCGGCCCTCAATCCAGCGGACCTTCCTTCCCGCGGC
CTGCTGCCGGCTCTGCGGCCTCTTCCGCGTCTTCGCCTTCGCCCTCAGACGAGTCGGATCTCCCTTTGGG
CCGCCTCCCCGCGTCGACTTTAAGACCAATGACTTACAAGGCAGCTGTAGATCTTAGCCACTTTTTAAAA
GAAAAGGGGGGACTGGAAGGGCTAATTCACTCCCAACGAAGACAAGATCTGCTTTTTGCTTGTACTGGGT
CTCTCTGGTTAGACCAGATCTGAGCCTGGGAGCTCTCTGGCTAACTAGGGAACCCACTGCTTAAGCCTCA
ATAAAGCTTGCCTTGAGTGCTTCAAGTAGTGTGTGCCCGTCTGTTGTGTGACTCTGGTAACTAGAGATCC
CTCAGACCCTTTTAGTCAGTGTGGAAAATCTCTAGCAGTACGTATAGTAGTTCATGTCATCTTATTATTC
AGTATTTATAACTTGCAAAGAAATGAATATCAGAGAGTGAGAGGAACTTGTTTATTGCAGCTTATAATGG
TTACAAATAAAGCAATAGCATCACAAATTTCACAAATAAAGCATTTTTTTCACTGCATTCTAGTTGTGGT
TTGTCCAAACTCATCAATGTATCTTATCATGTCTGGCTCTAGCTATCCCGCCCCTAACTCCGCCCATCCC
GCCCCTAACTCCGCCCAGTTCCGCCCATTCTCCGCCCCATGGCTGACTAATTTTTTTTATTTATGCAGAG
GCCGAGGCCGCCTCGGCCTCTGAGCTATTCCAGAAGTAGTGAGGAGGCTTTTTTGGAGGCCTAGGGACGT
ACCCAATTCGCCCTATAGTGAGTCGTATTACGCGCGCTCACTGGCCGTCGTTTTACAACGTCGTGACTGG
GAAAACCCTGGCGTTACCCAACTTAATCGCCTTGCAGCACATCCCCCTTTCGCCAGCTGGCGTAATAGCG
AAGAGGCCCGCACCGATCGCCCTTCCCAACAGTTGCGCAGCCTGAATGGCGAATGGG
[124 nt withheld, positions 6218-6341]
C
[91 nt withheld, positions 6343-6433]
A
[49 nt withheld, positions 6435-6483]
CCTTTGACGTTGGAGTCCACGTTCTTT
[37 nt withheld, positions 6511-6547]
ACCCTATCTCGGTCTATTCTTTTGATTTATAAGGGATTTTGCCGATTTCGGCCTATTGGTTAAAAAATGA
GCTGATTTAACAAAAATTTAACGCGAATTTTAACAAAATATTAACGCTTACAATTTAGGTGGCACTTTTC
GGGGAAATGTGCGCGGAACCCCTATTTGTTTATTTTTCTAAATACATTCAAATATGTATCCGCTCATGAG
ACAATAACCCTGATAAATGCTTCAATAATATTGAAAAAGGAAGAGTATGAGTATTCAACATTTCCGTGTC
GCCCTTATTCCCTTTTTTGCGGCATTTTGCCTTCCTGTTTTTGCTCACCCAGAAACGCTGGTGAAAGTAA
AAGATGCTGAAGATCAGTTGGGTGCACGAGTGGGTTACATCGAACTGGATCTCAACAGCGGTAAGATCCT
TGAGAGTTTTCGCCCCGAAGAACGTTTTCCAATGATGAGCACTTTTAAAGTTCTGCTATGTGGCGCGGTA
TTATCCCGTATTGACGCCGGGCAAGAGCAACTCGGTCGCCGCATACACTATTCTCAGAATGACTTGGTTG
AGTACTCACCAGTCACAGAAAAGCATCTTACGGATGGCATGACAGTAAGAGAATTATGCAGTGCTGCCAT
AACCATGAGTGATAACACTGCGGCCAACTTACTTCTGACAACGATCGGAGGACCGAAGGAGCTAACCGCT
TTTTTGCACAACATGGGGGATCATGTAACTCGCCTTGATCGTTGGGAACCGGAGCTGAATGAAGCCATAC
CAAACGACGAGCGTGACACCACGATGCCTGTAGCAATGGCAACAACGTTGCGCAAACTATTAACTGGCGA
ACTACTTACTCTAGCTTCCCGGCAACAATTAATAGACTGGATGGAGGCGGATAAAGTTGCAGGACCACTT
CTGCGCTCGGCCCTTCCGGCTGGCTGGTTTATTGCTGATAAATCTGGAGCCGGTGAGCGTGGGTCTCGCG
GTATCATTGCAGCACTGGGGCCAGATGGTAAGCCCTCCCGTATCGTAGTTATCTACACGACGGGGAGTCA
GGCAACTATGGATGAACGAAATAGACAGATCGCTGAGATAGGTGCCTCACTGATTAAGCATTGGTAACTG
TCAGACCAAGTTTACTCATATATACTTTAGATTGATTTAAAACTTCATTTTTAATTTAAAAGGATCTAGG
TGAAGATCCTTTTTGATAATCTCATGACCAAAATCCCTTAACGTGAGTTTTCGTTCCACTGAGCGTCAGA
CCCCGTAGAAAAGATCAAAGGATCTTCTTGAGATCCTTTTTTTCTGCGCGTAATCTGCTGCTTGCAAACA
AAAAAACCACCGCTACCAGCGGTGGTTTGTTTGCCGGATCAAGAGCTACCAACTCTTTTTCCGAAGGTAA
CTGGCTTCAGCAGAGCGCAGATACCAAATACTGTTCTTCTAGTGTAGCCGTAGTTAGGCCACCACTTCAA
GAACTCTGTAGCACCGCCTACATACCTCGCTCTGCTAATCCTGTTACCAGTGGCTGCTGCCAGTGGCGAT
AAGTCGTGTCTTACCGGGTTGGACTCAAGACGATAGTTACCGGATAAGGCGCAGCGGTCGGGCTGAACGG
GGGGTTCGTGCACACAGCCCAGCTTGGAGCGAACGACCTACACCGAACTGAGATACCTACAGCGTGAGCT
ATGAGAAAGCGCCACGCTTCCCGAAGGGAGAAAGGCGGACAGGTATCCGGTAAGCGGCAGGGTCGGAACA
GGAGAGCGCACGAGGGAGCTTCCAGGGGGAAACGCCTGGTATCTTTATAGTCCTGTCGGGTTTCGCCACC
TCTGACTTGAGCGTCGATTTTTGTGATGCTCGTCAGGGGGGCGGAGCCTATGGAAAAACGCCAGCAACGC
GGCCTTTTTACGGTTCCTGGCCTTTTGCTGGCCTTTTGCTCACATGTTCTTTCCTGCGTTATCCCCTGAT
TCTGTGGATAACCGTATTACCGCCTTTGAGTGAGCTGATACCGCTCGCCGCAGCCGAACGACCGAGCGCA
GCGAGTCAGTGAGCGAGGAAGCGGAAGAGCGCCCAATACGCAAACCGCCTCTCCCCGCGCGTTGGCCGAT
TCATTAATGCAGCTGGCACGACAGGTTTCCCGACTGGAAAGCGGGCAGTGAGCGCAACGCAATTAATGTG
AGTTAGCTCACTCATTAGGCACCCCAGGCTTTACACTTTATGCTTCCGGCTCGTATGTTGTGTGGAATTG
TGAGCGGATAACAATTTCACACAGGAAACAGCTATGACCATGATTACGCCAAGCGCGCAATTAACCCTCA
CTAAAGGGAACAAAAGCTGGAGCTGCAAGC
Features (pLannotate 1.2.2; 31 found; start..end, strand, type, name):
      5..231     +  promoter       RSV promoter: Rous sarcoma virus enhancer/promoter
    232..412     +  LTR            5' LTR (truncated): truncated 5' long terminal repeat (LTR) from HIV-1
    459..584     +  misc_feature   HIV-1 Ψ: packaging signal of human immunodeficiency virus type 1
    568..931     +  CDS            HIV-1 gag (fragment): gag protein from human immunodeficiency virus 1; gag
   1077..1310    +  misc_feature   RRE: The Rev response element (RRE) of HIV-1 allows for Rev-dependent mRNA export from the nucleus to the cytoplasm.
   1687..1713    +  CDS            Rev (fragment): human immunodeficiency virus 1 (HIV-1) Rev protein; rev; enhances nuclear export of unspliced and incompletely spliced viral mRNAs
   1720..1743    +  promoter       SV40 promoter (fragment): SV40 early promoter
   1744..1815    +  promoter       SV40 promoter (fragment): SV40 enhancer and early promoter
   1839..1974    +  rep_origin     SV40 ori: SV40 origin of replication
   2020..2616    +  CDS            PuroR (fragment): puromycin N-acetyltransferase; pac from Streptomyces; confers resistance to puromycin
   2665..2782    +  misc_feature   cPPT/CTS: central polypurine tract and central termination sequence of HIV-1
   2847..2913    +  CDS            small t antigen (fragment): SV40 (simian virus 40) small t antigen
   2920..4098    +  promoter       EF-1α promoter: strong constitutive promoter for human elongation factor EF-1α
   4115..4633    +  CDS            HES2: HES2_HUMAN - Also known as BHLHB40. Experimental evidence at transcript level: Swiss-Prot protein existence level 2. Transcriptional repressor of genes that require a bHLH protein for their transcription. From Homo sapiens (Human).
   4649..4702    +  promoter       U6 promoter (fragment): RNA polymerase III promoter for human U6 snRNA
   4744..5332    +  misc_feature   WPRE: woodchuck hepatitis virus posttranscriptional regulatory element
   5383..5402    +  misc_feature   cPPT/CTS (fragment): central polypurine tract and central termination sequence of HIV-1
   5404..5637    +  LTR            3' LTR (ΔU3): self-inactivating 3' long terminal repeat (LTR) from HIV-1
   5715..5836    +  polyA_signal   SV40 poly(A) signal: SV40 polyadenylation signal
   5876..6011    +  rep_origin     SV40 ori: SV40 origin of replication
   6032..6050    -  promoter       T7 promoter: promoter for bacteriophage T7 RNA polymerase
   6058..6213    +  CDS            lacZα (fragment): LacZα fragment of β-galactosidase; lacZ fragment
   6218..6646    +  rep_origin     f1 ori (sequence partly withheld): f1 bacteriophage origin of replication; arrow indicates direction of (+) strand synthesis
   6699..6803    +  promoter       AmpR promoter: bla
   6804..7664    +  CDS            AmpR: β-lactamase; bla; confers resistance to ampicillin, carbenicillin, and related antibiotics
   7835..8423    +  rep_origin     ori: high-copy-number ColE1/pMB1/pBR322/pUC origin of replication
   8606..8698    +  CDS            lacI (fragment): lac repressor; lacI; The lac repressor binds to the lac operator to inhibit transcription in E. coli. This inhibition can be relieved by adding lactose or isopropyl-β-D-thiogalactopyranoside (IPTG).
   8711..8732    +  protein_bind   CAP binding site: CAP binding activates transcription in the presence of cAMP. E. coli catabolite activator protein
   8747..8777    +  promoter       lac promoter: promoter for the E. coli lac operon
   8785..8801    +  protein_bind   lac operator: The lac repressor binds to the lac operator to inhibit transcription in E. coli. This inhibition can be relieved by adding lactose or isopropyl-β-D-thiogalactopyranoside (IPTG). lac repressor encoded by lacI
   8846..8864    +  promoter       T3 promoter: promoter for bacteriophage T3 RNA polymerase
