[The description below was written by a language model from this plasmid's Addgene catalogue record and pLannotate feature annotations shown in this document.]
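Description:
TFORF2284 is a lentiviral mammalian expression plasmid built on the pLX_TRC317 backbone, carrying the human HES2 open reading frame (also known as bHLHb40), a bHLH-family transcriptional repressor. It belongs to a barcoded collection of transcription factor ORF vectors in which each clone carries a unique 24-bp barcode, so that the factor delivered to a cell can be identified by sequencing in pooled overexpression screens, such as those aimed at directed differentiation. The barcode is not annotated in the feature table. In bacteria the plasmid is maintained through a high-copy ColE1/pUC-type origin and selected with ampicillin via the β-lactamase gene. An f1 origin and remnants of a lac/lacZα cloning region are also present. The depositor warns that the plasmid may recombine, which is a common concern for LTR-containing vectors.

The viral portion has a third-generation, self-inactivating layout. An RSV promoter drives a truncated HIV-1 5' LTR, followed by the Ψ packaging signal with a partial gag sequence, the Rev response element for nuclear export of the genomic RNA, and a cPPT/CTS element that aids nuclear import. The cassette ends in a ΔU3 3' LTR with an SV40 polyadenylation signal downstream. Within the transfer region, an SV40 early promoter drives puromycin N-acetyltransferase for selection of transduced cells. Separately, the strong constitutive EF-1α promoter drives HES2, with a WPRE downstream to enhance transcript stability and expression. No epitope tag or fluorescent reporter is annotated. The short U6, small t antigen and Rev fragments in the table are probably incidental sequence matches rather than functional parts.
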