Addgene plasmid #142401: TFORF2284
Purpose: Lentiviral vector for overexpressing transcription factor ORFs with unique 24-bp barcodes. Barcodes facilitate identification of transcription factors in pooled screens.
Depositing lab: Feng Zhang. Depositing organization: Broad Institute. Publication: A transcription factor atlas of directed differentiation. Joung J, Ma S, Tay T, Geiger-Schuller KR, Kirchgatterer PC, Verdine VK, Guo B, Arias-Garcia MA, Allen WE, Singh A, Kuksenko O, Abudayyeh OO, Gootenberg JS, Fu Z, Macrae RK, Buenrostro JD, Regev A, Zhang F. Cell. 2023 Jan 5;186(1):209-229.e26. doi: 10.1016/j.cell.2022.11.026. PubMed 36608654.
Backbone
  Vector backbone: pLX_TRC317
  Backbone manufacturer: Broad Institute Genetic Perturbation Platform
  Backbone size w/o insert (bp): 8264
  Vector type: Mammalian Expression, Lentiviral
  Selectable markers: Puromycin
Growth in bacteria
  Bacterial resistance: Ampicillin, 100 μg/mL
  Growth temperature: 37°C
  Growth strain: NEB Stable
  Copy number: High Copy
Gene/Insert
  Gene/Insert name: HES2
  Species: H. sapiens (human)
  Insert size (bp): 623
  Entrez Gene: HES2 (a.k.a. bHLHb40)
  Promoter: EF1a
  Cloning method: Unknown
  Sequencing primers: 5′ GGGTGGAGACTGAAGTTAGGCCAG; 3′ CACATAGCGTAAAAGGAGCAACATAG
Terms and licenses: Academic/Nonprofit Terms; Industry Terms: Not Available to Industry
Depositor comments: NM_019089,ENST00000377834 . The transcription factor ORF portion of this plasmid was synthesized by Genewiz. Please test multiple small colonies in case of plasmid recombination. To make this collection available in a timely manner, a portion of this collection was not fully sequenced by Addgene. If an Addgene verified full plasmid sequence is not available, please contact us prior to placing an order to request the full sequence.
How to cite: TFORF2284 was a gift from Feng Zhang (Addgene plasmid # 142401 ; http://n2t.net/addgene:142401 ; RRID:Addgene_142401)
