>Addgene plasmid #142401 | TFORF2284 | depositor partial sequence | sequence record 279341 | Insert
ACCGCCACCATGGGGCTGCCTCGCCGGGCAGGGGACGCGGCGGAGCTGCGCAAGAGCCTGAAGCCGCTGC
TGGAGAAGCGCCGGCGCGCGCGCATCAACCAGAGCCTGAGCCAGCTTAAGGGGCTCATCCTGCCGCTGCT
GGGCCGGGAGAACTCCAACTGCTCGAAGCTAGAGAAGGCAGACGTCCTGGAAATGACCGTGCGCTTCCTG
CAGGAGCTGCCTGCGTCCTCATGGCCCACGGCAGCGCCCCTGCCTTGCGACAGCTACCGCGAGGGCTACA
GCGCCTGTGTGGCGCGCCTGGCCCGCGTGCTGCCCGCCTGCCGTGTCCTGGAGCCCGCCGTGAGCGCGCG
CCTGCTGGAGCACCTGTGGCGGAGAGCGGCCAGCGCCACCCTGGACGGCGGGCGCGCTGGGGATTCCAGT
GGCCCGTCTGCCCCCGCCCCAGCGCCCGCGTCTGCCCCAGAGCCCGCATCCGCTCCGGTGCCCTCGCCGC
CCTCGCCTCCCTGCGGCCCTGGCCTCTGGCGGCCGTGGTAGTAATGAACTAGTCCGTAACTTGAAAGTAT
TTCGATTTCTTGGCTTTATATATCTTGTGGAAAGGACGACGGTCTGAGTCACTCAAGTTTGCT
