>Addgene plasmid #142401 | TFORF2284 | depositor partial sequence | sequence record 279342 | Barcode
CGGTCTGAGTCACTCAAGTTTGCT
